>Addgene plasmid #169425 | pMiniT:SEP-GluA3 TKIT donor | addgene full sequence | sequence record 334639 | Addgene NGS Result
GCATTAATGAATCGGCCAACGCGCGGGGAGAGGCGGTTTGCGTATTGGGCGCTCTTCCGCTTCCTCGCTC
ACTGACTCGCTGCGCTCGGTCGTTCGGCTGCGGCGAGCGGTATCAGCTCACTCAAAGGCGGTAATACGGT
TATCCACAGAATCAGGGGATAACGCAGGAAAGAACATGTGAGCAAAAGGCCAGCAAAAGGCCAGGAACCG
TAAAAAGGCCGCATTGCTGGCGTTTTTCCATAGGCTCCGCCCCCCTGACGAGCATCACAAAAATCGACGC
TCAAGTCAGAGGTGGCGAAACCCGACAGGACTATAAAGATACCAGGCGTTTCCCCCTGGAAGCTCCCTCG
TGCGCTCTCCTGTTCCGACCCTGCCGCTTACCGGATACCTGTCCGCCTTTCTCCCTTCGGGAAGCGTGGC
GCTTTCTCATAGCTCACGCTGTAGGTATCTCAGTTCGGTGTAGGTCGTTCGCTCCAAGCTGGGCTGTGTG
CACGAACCCCCCGTTCAGCCCGACCGCTGCGCCTTATCCGGTAACTATCGTCTTGAGTCCAACCCGGTAA
GACACGACTTATCGCCACTGGCAGCAGCCACTGGTAACAGGATTAGCAGAGCGAGGTATGTAGGCGGTGC
TACAGAGTTCTTGAAGTGGTGGCCTAACTACGGCTACACTAGAAGAACAGTATTTGGTATCTGCGCTCTG
CTGAAGCCAGTTACCTTCGGAAAAAGAGTTGGTAGCTCTTGATCCGGCAAACAAACCACCGCTGGTAGCG
GTGGTTTTTTTGTTTGCAAGCAGCAGATTACGCGCAGAAAAAAAGGATCTCAAGAAGATCCTTTGATCTT
TTCTACGGGGTCTGACGCTCAGTGGAACGAAAACTCACGTTAAGGGATTTTGGTCATGAGATTATCAAAA
AGGATCTTCACCTAGATCCTTTTAAATTAAAAATGAAGTTTTAAATCAATCTAAAGTATATATGAGTAAA
CTTGGTCTGACAGTTACCAATGCTTAATCAGTGAGGCACCTATCTCAGCGATCTGTCTATTTCGTTCATC
CATAGTTGCCTGACTCCCCGTCGTGTAGATAACTACGATACGGGAGGGCTTACCATCTGGCCCCAGTGCT
GCAATGATACCGCGAGACCCACGCTCACCGGCTCCAGATTTATCAGCAATAAACCAGCCAGCCGGAAGGG
CCGAGCGCAGAAGTGGTCCTGCAACTTTATCCGCCTCCATCCAGTCTATTAATTGTTGCCGGGAAGCTAG
AGTAAGTAGTTCGCCAGTTAATAGTTTGCGCAACGTTGTTGCCATTGCTACAGGCATCGTGGTGTCACGC
TCGTCGTTTGGTATGGCTTCATTCAGCTCCGGTTCCCAACGATCAAGGCGAGTTACATGATCCCCCATGT
TGTGCAAAAAAGCGGTTAGCTCCTTCGGTCCTCCGATCGTTGTCAGAAGTAAGTTGGCCGCAGTGTTATC
ACTCATGGTTATGGCAGCACTGCATAATTCTCTTACTGTCATGCCATCCGTAAGATGCTTTTCTGTGACT
GGTGAGTACTCAACCAAGTCATTCTGAGAATAGTGTATGCGGCGACCGAGTTGCTCTTGCCCGGCGTCAA
TACGGGATAATACCGCGCCACATAGCAGAACTTTAAAAGTGCTCATCATTGGAAAACGTTCTTCGGGGCG
AAAACTCTCAAGGATCTTACCGCTGTTGAGATCCAGTTCGATGTAACCCACTCGTGCACCCAACTGATCT
TCAGCATCTTTTACTTTCACCAGCGTTTCTGGGTGAGCAAAAACAGGAAGGCAAAATGCCGCAAAAAAGG
GAATAAGGGCGACACGGAAATGTTGAATACTCATACTCTTCCTTTTTCAATATTATTGAAGCATTTATCA
GGGTTATTGTCTCATGAGCGGATACATATTTGAATGTATTTAGAAAAATAAACAAATAGGGGTTCCGCGC
ACATTTCCCCGACTCGAGAATTCCCCCATACTCGTCAGTTCTTTGCAGGGGGTGTAAGAGCCGGCGAATT
CTTTTTCTTTTTCTATTATTATTTTGACGACTCCCGAGTTGCGCCCATGCTCTTGTCAGCTTCGTTTTAG
GCGTAGCACAGCCAGGCAGAAGAAAATGGGGCAAAGCGTGCTCCGGGCGGTCTTCTTTTTAGTCCTGGGG
CTTTTGGGTCATTCTCACGGAGGATTCCCCGGTGGCGGTGGCTCTAGAAGTAAAGGAGAAGAACTTTTCA
CTGGAGTTGTCCCAATTCTTGTTGAATTAGATGGTGATGTTAATGGGCACAAATTTTCTGTCAGTGGAGA
GGGTGAAGGTGATGCAACATACGGAAAACTTACCCTTAAATTTATTTGCACTACTGGAAAACTACCTGTT
CCTTGGCCAACACTTGTCACTACTTTAACTTATGGTGTTCAATGCTTTTCAAGATACCCAGATCATATGA
AACGGCATGACTTTTTCAAGAGTGCCATGCCCGAAGGTTATGTACAGGAAAGAACTATATTTTTCAAAGA
TGACGGGAACTACAAGACACGTGCTGAAGTCAAGTTTGAAGGTGATACCCTTGTTAATAGAATCGAGTTA
AAAGGTATTGATTTTAAAGAAGATGGAAACATTCTTGGACACAAATTGGAATACAACTATAACGATCACC
AGGTGTACATCATGGCAGACAAACAAAAGAATGGAATCAAAGCTAACTTCAAAATTAGACACAACATTGA
AGATGGAGGCGTTCAACTAGCAGACCATTATCAACAAAATACTCCAATTGGCGATGGGCCCGTCCTTTTA
CCAGACAACCATTACCTGTTTACAACTTCTACTCTTTCGAAAGATCCCAACGAAAAGAGAGACCACATGG
TCCTTCTTGAGTTTGTAACAGCTGCTGGGATTACACATGGCATGGATGAACTATACAAGCTTGGTGGCGG
TGGCTCGGGCGGAGGTGGGTCGGGTGGCGGCGGATCAGGCGGTGGCGGATCCGGATTCCCCAACACCATC
AGCATAGGTAAGCTCCCCAGAGCCAGCCAGAGGGGGCCAGGCTCTTCTGCATTTGAAACCCACTACCCTA
GTGGGGCTGGGGGTATCGCAACATGAGTCCCTGTCCTGCATGGTTTGGGGACGGTGTCTAGGGATGGGGG
ACTGAGCTGAGATATTGGAGACCTGAGCTCCCCTCAACTTGCTCTCGCTCGCGAATTCGGATCCCTCGAG
CGATACAGCGAGTCGCTCTTTGTGGAGGTGACGATTACCTAACAATCGGTCGATTCGTTTGATGTTATGT
TTTGTTCTCGCTTTGGTTGGCAGGTTACGGCCAAGTTCGGTAAGAGTGAGAGTTTTACAGTCAAGTAATG
CGTGGCAAGCCAACGTTAAGCTGTTGAGTCGTTTTAAGTGTAATTCGGGGCAGAATTGGTAAAGAGAGTC
GTGTAAAATATCGAGTTCGCACATCTTGTTGTCTGATTATTGATTTTTCGCGAAACCATTTAATCATATG
ACAAGATGTGTGTCCACCTTAACTTAATGATTTTTACCAAAATCATTAGGGGATTCATCAGCGCTGAGTG
TGTAAATTAATTTTTATGCCGCAGCGGGCCAGCAATTCTCGTGAATCATCGCTTAAACGGCCTGATTTCT
GAATAGCTATGCGTAAGCGGGTGTTGTCTAACATTCTGCGTTCCTCTTTATCCTGTCTGAACCGGCT
Features (pLannotate 1.2.2; 8 found; start..end, strand, type, name):
    235..823     -  rep_origin     ori: high-copy-number ColE1/pMB1/pBR322/pUC origin of replication
    994..1854    -  CDS            AmpR: β-lactamase; bla; confers resistance to ampicillin, carbenicillin, and related antibiotics
   1855..1959    -  promoter       AmpR promoter: bla
   2111..2200    +  CDS            GRIA3 (fragment): GRIA3_HUMAN - Also known as GLUR3, GLURC. Experimental evidence at protein level: Swiss-Prot protein existence level 1. Receptor for glutamate that functions as ligand-gated ion channel in the central nervous system and plays an important role in excitatory synaptic transmission. L-glutamate acts as an excitatory neurotransmitter at many synapses in the central nervous system. Binding of the excitatory neurotransmitter L-glutamate induces a conformation change, leading to the opening of the cation channel, and thereby converts the chemical signal to an electrical impulse. The receptor then des
   2219..2928    +  CDS            superecliptic pHluorin (fragment): pH-sensitive mutant of green fluorescent protein (Ng et al., 2002) excited strongly by blue light at neutral pH but minimally fluorescent at acidic pH
   3446..3515    +  ncRNA          RNA-OUT: Accession: RF00240 - RNA-OUT
   3561..3674    -  CDS            hisG (fragment): HIS1_SALTY - Experimental evidence at protein level: Swiss-Prot protein existence level 1. Catalyzes the condensation of ATP and 5-phosphoribose 1- diphosphate to form N'-(5'-phosphoribosyl)-ATP (PR-ATP). Has a crucial role in the pathway because the rate of histidine biosynthesis seems to be controlled primarily by regulation of HisG enzymatic activity (By similarity). From Salmonella typhimurium (strain LT2 / SGSC1412 / ATCC 700720).
   3705..52      -  CDS            lacI (fragment) (across the origin): lac repressor; lacI; The lac repressor binds to the lac operator to inhibit transcription in E. coli. This inhibition can be relieved by adding lactose or isopropyl-β-D-thiogalactopyranoside (IPTG).
