[The description below was written by a language model from this plasmid's Addgene catalogue record and pLannotate feature annotations shown in this document.]
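Description:
pMiniT:SEP-GluA3 TKIT donor is a small (about 3.7 kb) high-copy bacterial plasmid built on the pMiniT cloning backbone. It serves as donor DNA for CRISPR/Cas9-mediated knock-in of super ecliptic pHluorin (SEP) into the mouse GluA3 (Gria3) AMPA receptor subunit gene. It is propagated in E. coli through a ColE1/pUC-type origin and selected with ampicillin through a β-lactamase gene driven by its native bla promoter. Although it is catalogued as a mammalian expression/CRISPR vector, the feature table shows no mammalian promoter, polyadenylation signal, guide RNA cassette or Cas9. This fits a role as a template only, with expression of the tagged protein expected to come from the endogenous locus after integration.

The Gibson-assembled insert contains a short GluA3 coding fragment. The annotation tool matched it to the human GRIA3 entry by homology, while the record lists the species as mouse. A near full-length SEP coding sequence follows shortly after it in the same orientation. SEP is a pH-sensitive GFP variant that fluoresces brightly at neutral pH and is quenched in acidic compartments, so fusions to receptors are commonly used to distinguish surface from intracellular receptor pools. About 500 bp downstream of SEP is unannotated and may carry further genomic sequence, but the record does not define this region or any guide target sites. The short RNA-OUT, hisG and lacI fragment matches are probably backbone remnants or incidental hits rather than functional parts. The plasmid is intended for use with the TKIT genome-editing approach, described in the associated publication as optimized for precise editing in neurons, to label endogenous GluA3.
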