Addgene plasmid #169425: pMiniT:SEP-GluA3 TKIT donor
Purpose: Donor DNA for TKIT knockin of SEP to GluA3 in mouse
Depositing lab: Richard Huganir. Depositing organization: Johns Hopkins University and School of Medicine. Publication: An optimized CRISPR/Cas9 approach for precise genome editing in neurons. Fang H, Bygrave AM, Roth RH, Johnson RC, Huganir RL. Elife. 2021 Mar 10;10. pii: 65202. doi: 10.7554/eLife.65202. PubMed 33689678.
Backbone
  Vector backbone: pMiniT
  Vector type: Mammalian Expression, CRISPR
Growth in bacteria
  Bacterial resistance: Ampicillin, 100 μg/mL
  Growth temperature: 37°C
  Growth strain: DH5alpha
  Copy number: High Copy
Gene/Insert
  Gene/Insert name: Super ecliptic pHluorin (SEP)
  Species: M. musculus (mouse)
  Cloning method: Gibson Cloning
Terms and licenses: Academic/Nonprofit Terms; Industry Terms: Not Available to Industry
How to cite: pMiniT:SEP-GluA3 TKIT donor was a gift from Richard Huganir (Addgene plasmid # 169425 ; http://n2t.net/addgene:169425 ; RRID:Addgene_169425)
